Addgene plasmid #83107: pLenti-PGK-c-myc-2A-CDK4(R24C)-GFP-Puro
Purpose: 3rd generation lentiviral expression of C-myc, CDK4(R24C), and GFP separated by 2A self-cleaving peptide
Depositing lab: Andrew Brooks. Depositing organization: University of Queensland.
Backbone
  Vector backbone: pLenti PGK Puro DEST (w529-2)
  Backbone manufacturer: Eric Campeau - Addgene plasmid #19068
  Vector type: Mammalian Expression, Lentiviral
  Selectable markers: Puromycin
Growth in bacteria
  Bacterial resistance: Ampicillin, 100 μg/mL
  Growth temperature: 37°C
  Growth strain: NEB Stable
  Copy number: Unknown
Gene/Insert 1
  Gene/Insert name: c-Myc
  Species: H. sapiens (human)
  Mutation: p64 isoform
  Entrez Gene: MYC (a.k.a. MRTL, MYCC, bHLHe39, c-Myc)
  Promoter: hPGK
  Tag / fusion protein: 2A self cleaving peptide (C terminal on insert)
  Cloning method: Gateway Cloning
  Sequencing primers: 5′ GTGTTCCGCATTCTGCAAG
Gene/Insert 2
  Gene/Insert name: CDK4
  Species: H. sapiens (human)
  Mutation: R24C
  Entrez Gene: CDK4 (a.k.a. CMM3, PSK-J3)
  Promoter: hPGK (single transcript)
  Cloning method: Gateway Cloning
  Sequencing primers: 5′ unknown
Gene/Insert 3
  Gene/Insert name: eGFP
  Species: jellyfish
  Promoter: hPGK (single transcript)
  Cloning method: Gateway Cloning
  Sequencing primers: 5′ unknown
Terms and licenses: Academic/Nonprofit Terms; Industry Terms: Not Available to Industry
Depositor comments: This construct contains the p64 isoform of c-Myc.
How to cite: pLenti-PGK-c-myc-2A-CDK4(R24C)-GFP-Puro was a gift from Andrew Brooks (Addgene plasmid # 83107 ; http://n2t.net/addgene:83107 ; RRID:Addgene_83107)
