[The description below was written by a language model from this plasmid's Addgene catalogue record and pLannotate feature annotations shown in this document.]
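Description:
pLenti-PGK-c-myc-2A-CDK4(R24C)-GFP-Puro is a third-generation lentiviral transfer plasmid for mammalian expression, built by Gateway recombination into the pLenti PGK Puro DEST backbone. It is propagated in E. coli through a high-copy ColE1/pUC-type origin with ampicillin selection (AmpR); an f1 origin and remnants of a lac/pBluescript-type cloning region are also annotated. The viral genome is transcribed from a chimeric RSV promoter fused to a truncated HIV-1 5' LTR, which makes genomic RNA production Tat-independent. It carries the Ψ packaging signal with a partial gag sequence, the Rev response element for Rev-dependent nuclear export, and the cPPT/CTS element. The downstream LTR is also annotated as a truncated form and is followed by an SV40 polyadenylation signal and SV40 origin.

The payload lies between attB1 and attB2 sites and is driven by the human PGK promoter as a single transcript. It encodes human c-Myc (stated to be the p64 isoform), human CDK4 carrying the R24C substitution, and EGFP. According to the record the three are separated by 2A self-cleaving peptides. The 2A elements are not annotated individually in the feature table, but short unannotated gaps between the coding sequences are consistent with them. This arrangement lets the proteins be produced as separate products from one mRNA, with EGFP marking transduced cells. A WPRE follows the cassette to enhance transcript expression. A separate mouse PGK promoter then drives puromycin N-acetyltransferase, allowing selection of stably transduced cells. The stated purpose is co-expression of c-Myc, CDK4(R24C) and GFP by lentiviral delivery; the record does not name a specific downstream application.
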