Features (pLannotate 1.2.2; 32 found; start..end, strand, type, name):
    226..351     +  misc_feature   HIV-1 Ψ: packaging signal of human immunodeficiency virus type 1
    335..698     +  CDS            HIV-1 gag (fragment): gag protein from human immunodeficiency virus 1; gag
    844..1077    +  misc_feature   RRE: The Rev response element (RRE) of HIV-1 allows for Rev-dependent mRNA export from the nucleus to the cytoplasm.
   1454..1554    +  CDS            Rev (fragment): human immunodeficiency virus 1 (HIV-1) Rev protein; rev; enhances nuclear export of unspliced and incompletely spliced viral mRNAs
   1573..1690    +  misc_feature   cPPT/CTS: central polypurine tract and central termination sequence of HIV-1
   1710..1733    -  misc_feature   MCS (fragment): pBluescript multiple cloning site
   1736..2246    +  promoter       hPGK promoter: human phosphoglycerate kinase 1 promoter
   2301..2325    +  protein_bind   attB1: mutant version of attB; recombination site for the Gateway® BP reaction BP Clonase™
   2326..3642    +  CDS            MYC: MYC_HUMAN - Also known as BHLHE39. Experimental evidence at protein level: Swiss-Prot protein existence level 1. Transcription factor that binds DNA in a non-specific manner, yet also specifically recognizes the core sequence 5'-CAC[GA]TG-3'. Activates the transcription of growth-related genes. Binds to the VEGFA promoter, promoting VEGFA production and subsequent sprouting angiogenesis (PubMed:24940000). Regulator of somatic reprogramming, controls self-renewal of embryonic stem cells. Functions with TAF6L to activate target gene expression through RNA polymerase II pause release (By similari
   3709..4617    +  CDS            CDK4: CDK4_HUMAN - Experimental evidence at protein level: Swiss-Prot protein existence level 1. Ser/Thr-kinase component of cyclin D-CDK4 (DC) complexes that phosphorylate and inhibit members of the retinoblastoma (RB) protein family including RB1 and regulate the cell-cycle during G(1)/S transition. Phosphorylation of RB1 allows dissociation of the transcription factor E2F from the RB/E2F complexes and the subsequent transcription of E2F target genes which are responsible for the progression through the G(1) phase. Hypophosphorylates RB1 in early G(1) phase. Cyclin D-CDK4 complexes are major integ
   4684..5403    +  CDS            EGFP: the original enhanced GFP (Yang et al., 1996) mammalian codon-optimized
   5404..5428    -  protein_bind   attB2: mutant version of attB; recombination site for the Gateway® BP reaction BP Clonase™
   5459..6047    +  misc_feature   WPRE: woodchuck hepatitis virus posttranscriptional regulatory element
   6061..6560    +  promoter       PGK promoter: mouse phosphoglycerate kinase 1 promoter
   6581..7180    +  CDS            PuroR: puromycin N-acetyltransferase; pac from Streptomyces alboniger; confers resistance to puromycin
   7248..7385    +  CDS            nef (fragment): NEF_HV1LA - Experimental evidence at protein level: Swiss-Prot protein existence level 1. Extracellular Nef protein targets CD4(+) T-lymphocytes for apoptosis by interacting with CXCR4 surface receptors. From Human immunodeficiency virus type 1 group M subtype B (isolate Lai) (HIV-1).
   7371..7551    +  LTR            5' LTR (truncated): truncated 5' long terminal repeat (LTR) from HIV-1
   7623..7744    +  polyA_signal   SV40 poly(A) signal: SV40 polyadenylation signal
   7784..7919    +  rep_origin     SV40 ori: SV40 origin of replication
   7940..7958    -  promoter       T7 promoter: promoter for bacteriophage T7 RNA polymerase
   7966..8121    +  CDS            lacZα (fragment): LacZα fragment of β-galactosidase; lacZ fragment
   8126..8554    +  rep_origin     f1 ori (sequence partly withheld): f1 bacteriophage origin of replication; arrow indicates direction of (+) strand synthesis
   8607..8711    +  promoter       AmpR promoter: bla
   8712..9572    +  CDS            AmpR: β-lactamase; bla; confers resistance to ampicillin, carbenicillin, and related antibiotics
   9743..10331   +  rep_origin     ori: high-copy-number ColE1/pMB1/pBR322/pUC origin of replication
  10514..10606   +  CDS            lacI (fragment): lac repressor; lacI; The lac repressor binds to the lac operator to inhibit transcription in E. coli. This inhibition can be relieved by adding lactose or isopropyl-β-D-thiogalactopyranoside (IPTG).
  10619..10640   +  protein_bind   CAP binding site: CAP binding activates transcription in the presence of cAMP. E. coli catabolite activator protein
  10655..10685   +  promoter       lac promoter: promoter for the E. coli lac operon
  10689..10711   +  protein_bind   lac operator (fragment): The lac repressor binds to the lac operator to inhibit transcription in E. coli. This inhibition can be relieved by adding lactose or isopropyl-β-D-thiogalactopyranoside (IPTG). lac repressor encoded by lacI
  10754..10772   +  promoter       T3 promoter: promoter for bacteriophage T3 RNA polymerase
  10800..11026   +  promoter       RSV promoter: Rous sarcoma virus enhancer/promoter
  11027..179     +  LTR            5' LTR (truncated) (across the origin): truncated 5' long terminal repeat (LTR) from HIV-1
>Addgene plasmid #83107 | pLenti-PGK-c-myc-2A-CDK4(R24C)-GFP-Puro | addgene full sequence | sequence record 330062 | Addgene NGS Result
GTCTCTCTGGTTAGACCAGATCTGAGCCTGGGAGCTCTCTGGCTAACTAGGGAACCCACTGCTTAAGCCT
CAATAAAGCTTGCCTTGAGTGCTTCAAGTAGTGTGTGCCCGTCTGTTGTGTGACTCTGGTAACTAGAGAT
CCCTCAGACCCTTTTAGTCAGTGTGGAAAATCTCTAGCAGTGGCGCCCGAACAGGGACTTGAAAGCGAAA
GGGAAACCAGAGGAGCTCTCTCGACGCAGGACTCGGCTTGCTGAAGCGCGCACGGCAAGAGGCGAGGGGC
GGCGACTGGTGAGTACGCCAAAAATTTTGACTAGCGGAGGCTAGAAGGAGAGAGATGGGTGCGAGAGCGT
CAGTATTAAGCGGGGGAGAATTAGATCGCGATGGGAAAAAATTCGGTTAAGGCCAGGGGGAAAGAAAAAA
TATAAATTAAAACATATAGTATGGGCAAGCAGGGAGCTAGAACGATTCGCAGTTAATCCTGGCCTGTTAG
AAACATCAGAAGGCTGTAGACAAATACTGGGACAGCTACAACCATCCCTTCAGACAGGATCAGAAGAACT
TAGATCATTATATAATACAGTAGCAACCCTCTATTGTGTGCATCAAAGGATAGAGATAAAAGACACCAAG
GAAGCTTTAGACAAGATAGAGGAAGAGCAAAACAAAAGTAAGACCACCGCACAGCAAGCGGCCGCTGATC
TTCAGACCTGGAGGAGGAGATATGAGGGACAATTGGAGAAGTGAATTATATAAATATAAAGTAGTAAAAA
TTGAACCATTAGGAGTAGCACCCACCAAGGCAAAGAGAAGAGTGGTGCAGAGAGAAAAAAGAGCAGTGGG
AATAGGAGCTTTGTTCCTTGGGTTCTTGGGAGCAGCAGGAAGCACTATGGGCGCAGCGTCAATGACGCTG
ACGGTACAGGCCAGACAATTATTGTCTGGTATAGTGCAGCAGCAGAACAATTTGCTGAGGGCTATTGAGG
CGCAACAGCATCTGTTGCAACTCACAGTCTGGGGCATCAAGCAGCTCCAGGCAAGAATCCTGGCTGTGGA
AAGATACCTAAAGGATCAACAGCTCCTGGGGATTTGGGGTTGCTCTGGAAAACTCATTTGCACCACTGCT
GTGCCTTGGAATGCTAGTTGGAGTAATAAATCTCTGGAACAGATTTGGAATCACACGACCTGGATGGAGT
GGGACAGAGAAATTAACAATTACACAAGCTTAATACACTCCTTAATTGAAGAATCGCAAAACCAGCAAGA
AAAGAATGAACAAGAATTATTGGAATTAGATAAATGGGCAAGTTTGTGGAATTGGTTTAACATAACAAAT
TGGCTGTGGTATATAAAATTATTCATAATGATAGTAGGAGGCTTGGTAGGTTTAAGAATAGTTTTTGCTG
TACTTTCTATAGTGAATAGAGTTAGGCAGGGATATTCACCATTATCGTTTCAGACCCACCTCCCAACCCC
GAGGGGACCCGACAGGCCCGAAGGAATAGAAGAAGAAGGTGGAGAGAGAGACAGAGACAGATCCATTCGA
TTAGTGAACGGATCTCGACGGTATCGGTTAACTTTTAAAAGAAAAGGGGGGATTGGGGGGTACAGTGCAG
GGGAAAGAATAGTAGACATAATAGCAACAGACATACAAACTAAAGAATTACAAAAACAAATTACAAAAAT
TCAAAATTTTATCGATCACGAGACTAGCCTCGAGAAGCTTGATATCGAATTCCACGGGGTTGGGGTTGCG
CCTTTTCCAAGGCAGCCCTGGGTTTGCGCAGGGACGCGGCTGCTCTGGGCGTGGTTCCGGGAAACGCAGC
GGCGCCGACCCTGGGTCTCGCACATTCTTCACGTCCGTTCGCAGCGTCACCCGGATCTTCGCCGCTACCC
TTGTGGGCCCCCCGGCGACGCTTCCTGCTCCGCCCCTAAGTCGGGAAGGTTCCTTGCGGTTCGCGGCGTG
CCGGACGTGACAAACGGAAGCCGCACGTCTCACTAGTACCCTCGCAGACGGACAGCGCCAGGGAGCAATG
GCAGCGCGCCGACCGCGATGGGCTGTGGCCAATAGCGGCTGCTCAGCAGGGCGCGCCGAGAGCAGCGGCC
GGGAAGGGGCGGTGCGGGAGGCGGGGTGTGGGGCGGTAGTGTGGGCCCTGTTCCTGCCCGCGCGGTGTTC
CGCATTCTGCAAGCCTCCGGAGCGCACGTCGGCAGTCGGCTCCCTCGTTGACCGAATCACCGACCTCTCT
CCCCAGGGGGATCCACCGGTTCGTCGACTAGTCCAGTGTGGTGGAATTCTGCAGATATCAACAAGTTTGT
ACAAAAAAGCAGGCTATGCCCCTCAACGTTAGCTTCACCAACAGGAACTATGACCTCGACTACGACTCGG
TGCAGCCGTATTTCTACTGCGACGAGGAGGAGAACTTCTACCAGCAGCAGCAGCAGAGCGAGCTGCAGCC
CCCGGCGCCCAGCGAGGATATCTGGAAGAAATTCGAGCTGCTGCCCACCCCGCCCCTGTCCCCTAGCCGC
CGCTCCGGGCTCTGCTCGCCCTCCTACGTTGCGGTCACACCCTTCTCCCTTCGGGGAGACAACGACGGCG
GTGGCGGGAGCTTCTCCACGGCCGACCAGCTGGAGATGGTGACCGAGCTGCTGGGAGGAGACATGGTGAA
CCAGAGTTTCATCTGCGACCCGGACGACGAGACCTTCATCAAAAACATCATCATCCAGGACTGTATGTGG
AGCGGCTTCTCGGCCGCCGCCAAGCTCGTCTCAGAGAAGCTGGCCTCCTACCAGGCTGCGCGCAAAGACA
GCGGCAGCCCGAACCCCGCCCGCGGCCACAGCGTCTGCTCCACCTCCAGCTTGTACCTGCAGGATCTGAG
CGCCGCCGCCTCAGAGTGCATCGACCCCTCGGTGGTCTTCCCCTACCCTCTCAACGACAGCAGCTCGCCC
AAGTCCTGCGCCTCGCAAGACTCCAGCGCCTTCTCTCCGTCCTCGGATTCTCTGCTCTCCTCGACGGAGT
CCTCCCCGCAGGGCAGCCCCGAGCCCCTGGTGCTCCATGAGGAGACACCGCCCACCACCAGCAGCGACTC
TGAGGAGGAACAAGAAGATGAGGAAGAAATCGATGTTGTTTCTGTGGAAAAGAGGCAGGCTCCTGGCAAA
AGGTCAGAGTCTGGATCACCTTCTGCTGGAGGCCACAGCAAACCTCCTCACAGCCCACTGGTCCTCAAGA
GGTGCCACGTCTCCACACATCAGCACAACTACGCAGCGCCTCCCTCCACTCGGAAGGACTATCCTGCTGC
CAAGAGGGTCAAGTTGGACAGTGTCAGAGTCCTGAGACAGATCAGCAACAACCGAAAATGCACCAGCCCC
AGGTCCTCGGACACCGAGGAGAATGTCAAGAGGCGAACACACAACGTCTTGGAGCGCCAGAGGAGGAACG
AGCTAAAACGGAGCTTTTTTGCCCTGCGTGACCAGATCCCGGAGTTGGAAAACAATGAAAAGGCCCCCAA
GGTAGTTATCCTTAAAAAAGCCACAGCATACATCCTGTCCGTCCAAGCAGAGGAGCAAAAGCTCATTTCT
GAAGAGGACTTGTTGCGGAAACGACGAGAACAGTTGAAACACAAACTTGAACAGCTACGGAACTCTTGTG
CGGAGGGCAGGGGAAGCCTGCTCACCTGCGGCGACGTGGAGGAAAACCCTGGCCCCGCCCCAGGATCCAT
GGCTACCTCTCGATATGAGCCAGTGGCTGAAATTGGTGTCGGTGCCTATGGGACAGTGTACAAAGCTTGT
GATCCCCACAGTGGCCACTTTGTGGCCCTCAAGAGTGTGAGAGTCCCCAATGGAGGAGGAGGTGGAGGAG
GCCTTCCCATCAGCACAGTTCGTGAGGTGGCTTTACTGAGGCGACTGGAGGCTTTTGAGCATCCCAATGT
TGTCCGGCTGATGGACGTCTGTGCCACATCCCGAACTGACCGGGAGATCAAGGTAACCCTGGTGTTTGAG
CATGTAGACCAGGACCTAAGGACATATCTGGACAAGGCACCCCCACCAGGCTTGCCAGCCGAAACGATCA
AGGATCTGATGCGCCAGTTTCTAAGAGGCCTAGATTTCCTTCATGCCAATTGCATCGTTCACCGAGATCT
GAAGCCAGAGAACATTCTGGTGACAAGTGGTGGAACAGTCAAGCTGGCTGACTTTGGCCTGGCCAGAATC
TACAGCTACCAGATGGCACTTACACCCGTGGTTGTTACACTCTGGTACCGAGCTCCCGAAGTTCTTCTGC
AGTCCACATATGCAACACCTGTGGACATGTGGAGTGTTGGCTGTATCTTTGCAGAGATGTTTCGTCGAAA
GCCTCTCTTCTGTGGAAACTCTGAAGCCGACCAGTTGGGCAAAATCTTTGACCTGATTGGGCTGCCTCCA
GAGGATGACTGGCCTCGAGATGTATCCCTGCCCCGTGGAGCCTTTCCCCCCAGAGGGCCCCGCCCAGTGC
AGTCGGTGGTACCTGAGATGGAGGAGTCGGGAGCACAGCTGCTGCTGGAAATGCTGACTTTTAACCCACA
CAAGCGAATCTCTGCCTTTCGAGCTCTGCAGCACTCTTATCTACATAAGGATGAAGGTAATCCGGAGGAG
GGCAGGGGAAGCCTCCTGACATGTGGAGATGTCGAAGAGAATCCCGGCCCTGCCCCAGGATCCATGGTGA
GCAAGGGCGAGGAGCTGTTCACCGGGGTGGTGCCCATCCTGGTCGAGCTGGACGGCGACGTAAACGGCCA
CAAGTTCAGCGTGTCCGGCGAGGGCGAGGGCGATGCCACCTACGGCAAGCTGACCCTGAAGTTCATCTGC
ACCACCGGCAAGCTGCCCGTGCCCTGGCCCACCCTCGTGACCACCCTGACCTACGGCGTGCAGTGCTTCA
GCCGCTACCCCGACCACATGAAGCAGCACGACTTCTTCAAGTCCGCCATGCCCGAAGGCTACGTCCAGGA
GCGCACCATCTTCTTCAAGGACGACGGCAACTACAAGACCCGCGCCGAGGTGAAGTTCGAGGGCGACACC
CTGGTGAACCGCATCGAGCTGAAGGGCATCGACTTCAAGGAGGACGGCAACATCCTGGGGCACAAGCTGG
AGTACAACTACAACAGCCACAACGTCTATATCATGGCCGACAAGCAGAAGAACGGCATCAAGGTGAACTT
CAAGATCCGCCACAACATCGAGGACGGCAGCGTGCAGCTCGCCGACCACTACCAGCAGAACACCCCCATC
GGCGACGGCCCCGTGCTGCTGCCCGACAACCACTACCTGAGCACCCAGTCCGCCCTGAGCAAAGACCCCA
ACGAGAAGCGCGATCACATGGTCCTGCTGGAGTTCGTGACCGCCGCCGGGATCACTCTCGGCATGGACGA
GCTGTACAAGTAAACCCAGCTTTCTTGTACAAAGTGGTTGATATCCAGCACAGTGGCGGCCGCTCGACAA
TCAACCTCTGGATTACAAAATTTGTGAAAGATTGACTGGTATTCTTAACTATGTTGCTCCTTTTACGCTA
TGTGGATACGCTGCTTTAATGCCTTTGTATCATGCTATTGCTTCCCGTATGGCTTTCATTTTCTCCTCCT
TGTATAAATCCTGGTTGCTGTCTCTTTATGAGGAGTTGTGGCCCGTTGTCAGGCAACGTGGCGTGGTGTG
CACTGTGTTTGCTGACGCAACCCCCACTGGTTGGGGCATTGCCACCACCTGTCAGCTCCTTTCCGGGACT
TTCGCTTTCCCCCTCCCTATTGCCACGGCGGAACTCATCGCCGCCTGCCTTGCCCGCTGCTGGACAGGGG
CTCGGCTGTTGGGCACTGACAATTCCGTGGTGTTGTCGGGGAAGCTGACGTCCTTTCCATGGCTGCTCGC
CTGTGTTGCCACCTGGATTCTGCGCGGGACGTCCTTCTGCTACGTCCCTTCGGCCCTCAATCCAGCGGAC
CTTCCTTCCCGCGGCCTGCTGCCGGCTCTGCGGCCTCTTCCGCGTCTTCGCCTTCGCCCTCAGACGAGTC
GGATCTCCCTTTGGGCCGCCTCCCCGCCTGGAATTCTACCGGGTAGGGGAGGCGCTTTTCCCAAGGCAGT
CTGGAGCATGCGCTTTAGCAGCCCCGCTGGGCACTTGGCGCTACACAAGTGGCCTCTGGCCTCGCACACA
TTCCACATCCACCGGTAGGCGCCAACCGGCTCCGTTCTTTGGTGGCCCCTTCGCGCCACCTTCTACTCCT
CCCCTAGTCAGGAAGTTCCCCCCCGCCCCGCAGCTCGCGTCGTGCAGGACGTGACAAATGGAAGTAGCAC
GTCTCACTAGTCTCGTGCAGATGGACAGCACCGCTGAGCAATGGAAGCGGGTAGGCCTTTGGGGCAGCGG
CCAATAGCAGCTTTGCTCCTTCGCTTTCTGGGCTCAGAGGCTGGGAAGGGGTGGGTCCGGGGGCGGGCTC
AGGGGCGGGCTCAGGGGCGGGGCGGGCGCCCGAAGGTCCTCCGGAGGCCCGGCATTCTGCACGCTTCAAA
AGCGCACGTCTGCCGCGCTGTTCTCCTCTTCCTCATCTCCGGGCCTTTCGACCTGCAGCCCAAGCTTACC
ATGACCGAGTACAAGCCCACGGTGCGCCTCGCCACCCGCGACGACGTCCCCAGGGCCGTACGCACCCTCG
CCGCCGCGTTCGCCGACTACCCCGCCACGCGCCACACCGTCGATCCGGACCGCCACATCGAGCGGGTCAC
CGAGCTGCAAGAACTCTTCCTCACGCGCGTCGGGCTCGACATCGGCAAGGTGTGGGTCGCGGACGACGGC
GCCGCGGTGGCGGTCTGGACCACGCCGGAGAGCGTCGAAGCGGGGGCGGTGTTCGCCGAGATCGGCCCGC
GCATGGCCGAGTTGAGCGGTTCCCGGCTGGCCGCGCAGCAACAGATGGAAGGCCTCCTGGCGCCGCACCG
GCCCAAGGAGCCCGCGTGGTTCCTGGCCACCGTCGGCGTCTCGCCCGACCACCAGGGCAAGGGTCTGGGC
AGCGCCGTCGTGCTCCCCGGAGTGGAGGCGGCCGAGCGCGCCGGGGTGCCCGCCTTCCTGGAGACCTCCG
CGCCCCGCAACCTCCCCTTCTACGAGCGGCTCGGCTTCACCGTCACCGCCGACGTCGAGGTGCCCGAAGG
ACCGCGCACCTGGTGCATGACCCGCAAGCCCGGTGCCTGACGCCCGCCCCACGACCCGCAGCGCCCGACC
GAAAGGAGCGCACGACCCCATGCATCTCGAGGGCCCGGTACCTTTAAGACCAATGACTTACAAGGCAGCT
GTAGATCTTAGCCACTTTTTAAAAGAAAAGGGGGGACTGGAAGGGCTAGCTCACTCCCAACGAAGACAAG
ATCTGCTTTTTGCTTGTACTGGGTCTCTCTGGTTAGACCAGATCTGAGCCTGGGAGCTCTCTGGCTAACT
AGGGAACCCACTGCTTAAGCCTCAATAAAGCTTGCCTTGAGTGCTTCAAGTAGTGTGTGCCCGTCTGTTG
TGTGACTCTGGTAACTAGAGATCCCTCAGACCCTTTTAGTCAGTGTGGAAAATCTCTAGCAGTAGTAGTT
CATGTCATCTTATTATTCAGTATTTATAACTTGCAAAGAAATGAATATCAGAGAGTGAGAGGAACTTGTT
TATTGCAGCTTATAATGGTTACAAATAAAGCAATAGCATCACAAATTTCACAAATAAAGCATTTTTTTCA
CTGCATTCTAGTTGTGGTTTGTCCAAACTCATCAATGTATCTTATCATGTCTGGCTCTAGCTATCCCGCC
CCTAACTCCGCCCATCCCGCCCCTAACTCCGCCCAGTTCCGCCCATTCTCCGCCCCATGGCTGACTAATT
TTTTTTATTTATGCAGAGGCCGAGGCCGCCTCGGCCTCTGAGCTATTCCAGAAGTAGTGAGGAGGCTTTT
TTGGAGGCCTAGGGACGTACCCAATTCGCCCTATAGTGAGTCGTATTACGCGCGCTCACTGGCCGTCGTT
TTACAACGTCGTGACTGGGAAAACCCTGGCGTTACCCAACTTAATCGCCTTGCAGCACATCCCCCTTTCG
CCAGCTGGCGTAATAGCGAAGAGGCCCGCACCGATCGCCCTTCCCAACAGTTGCGCAGCCTGAATGGCGA
ATGGG
[124 nt withheld, positions 8126-8249]
C
[91 nt withheld, positions 8251-8341]
A
[49 nt withheld, positions 8343-8391]
CCTTTGACGTTGGAGTCCACGTTCTTT
[37 nt withheld, positions 8419-8455]
ACCCTATCTCGGTCTATTCTTTTGATTTATAAGGGATTTTGCCGATTTCGGCCTATTGGTTAAAAAATGA
GCTGATTTAACAAAAATTTAACGCGAATTTTAACAAAATATTAACGCTTACAATTTAGGTGGCACTTTTC
GGGGAAATGTGCGCGGAACCCCTATTTGTTTATTTTTCTAAATACATTCAAATATGTATCCGCTCATGAG
ACAATAACCCTGATAAATGCTTCAATAATATTGAAAAAGGAAGAGTATGAGTATTCAACATTTCCGTGTC
GCCCTTATTCCCTTTTTTGCGGCATTTTGCCTTCCTGTTTTTGCTCACCCAGAAACGCTGGTGAAAGTAA
AAGATGCTGAAGATCAGTTGGGTGCACGAGTGGGTTACATCGAACTGGATCTCAACAGCGGTAAGATCCT
TGAGAGTTTTCGCCCCGAAGAACGTTTTCCAATGATGAGCACTTTTAAAGTTCTGCTATGTGGCGCGGTA
TTATCCCGTATTGACGCCGGGCAAGAGCAACTCGGTCGCCGCATACACTATTCTCAGAATGACTTGGTTG
AGTACTCACCAGTCACAGAAAAGCATCTTACGGATGGCATGACAGTAAGAGAATTATGCAGTGCTGCCAT
AACCATGAGTGATAACACTGCGGCCAACTTACTTCTGACAACGATCGGAGGACCGAAGGAGCTAACCGCT
TTTTTGCACAACATGGGGGATCATGTAACTCGCCTTGATCGTTGGGAACCGGAGCTGAATGAAGCCATAC
CAAACGACGAGCGTGACACCACGATGCCTGTAGCAATGGCAACAACGTTGCGCAAACTATTAACTGGCGA
ACTACTTACTCTAGCTTCCCGGCAACAATTAATAGACTGGATGGAGGCGGATAAAGTTGCAGGACCACTT
CTGCGCTCGGCCCTTCCGGCTGGCTGGTTTATTGCTGATAAATCTGGAGCCGGTGAGCGTGGGTCTCGCG
GTATCATTGCAGCACTGGGGCCAGATGGTAAGCCCTCCCGTATCGTAGTTATCTACACGACGGGGAGTCA
GGCAACTATGGATGAACGAAATAGACAGATCGCTGAGATAGGTGCCTCACTGATTAAGCATTGGTAACTG
TCAGACCAAGTTTACTCATATATACTTTAGATTGATTTAAAACTTCATTTTTAATTTAAAAGGATCTAGG
TGAAGATCCTTTTTGATAATCTCATGACCAAAATCCCTTAACGTGAGTTTTCGTTCCACTGAGCGTCAGA
CCCCGTAGAAAAGATCAAAGGATCTTCTTGAGATCCTTTTTTTCTGCGCGTAATCTGCTGCTTGCAAACA
AAAAAACCACCGCTACCAGCGGTGGTTTGTTTGCCGGATCAAGAGCTACCAACTCTTTTTCCGAAGGTAA
CTGGCTTCAGCAGAGCGCAGATACCAAATACTGTTCTTCTAGTGTAGCCGTAGTTAGGCCACCACTTCAA
GAACTCTGTAGCACCGCCTACATACCTCGCTCTGCTAATCCTGTTACCAGTGGCTGCTGCCAGTGGCGAT
AAGTCGTGTCTTACCGGGTTGGACTCAAGACGATAGTTACCGGATAAGGCGCAGCGGTCGGGCTGAACGG
GGGGTTCGTGCACACAGCCCAGCTTGGAGCGAACGACCTACACCGAACTGAGATACCTACAGCGTGAGCT
ATGAGAAAGCGCCACGCTTCCCGAAGGGAGAAAGGCGGACAGGTATCCGGTAAGCGGCAGGGTCGGAACA
GGAGAGCGCACGAGGGAGCTTCCAGGGGGAAACGCCTGGTATCTTTATAGTCCTGTCGGGTTTCGCCACC
TCTGACTTGAGCGTCGATTTTTGTGATGCTCGTCAGGGGGGCGGAGCCTATGGAAAAACGCCAGCAACGC
GGCCTTTTTACGGTTCCTGGCCTTTTGCTGGCCTTTTGCTCACATGTTCTTTCCTGCGTTATCCCCTGAT
TCTGTGGATAACCGTATTACCGCCTTTGAGTGAGCTGATACCGCTCGCCGCAGCCGAACGACCGAGCGCA
GCGAGTCAGTGAGCGAGGAAGCGGAAGAGCGCCCAATACGCAAACCGCCTCTCCCCGCGCGTTGGCCGAT
TCATTAATGCAGCTGGCACGACAGGTTTCCCGACTGGAAAGCGGGCAGTGAGCGCAACGCAATTAATGTG
AGTTAGCTCACTCATTAGGCACCCCAGGCTTTACACTTTATGCTTCCGGCTCGTATGTTGTGTGGAATTG
TGAGCGGATAACAATTTCACACAGGAAACAGCTATGACCATGATTACGCCAAGCGCGCAATTAACCCTCA
CTAAAGGGAACAAAAGCTGGAGCTGCAAGCTTAATGTAGTCTTATGCAATACTCTTGTAGTCTTGCAACA
TGGTAACGATGAGTTAGCAACATGCCTTACAAGGAGAGAAAAAGCACCGTGCATGCCGATTGGTGGAAGT
AAGGTGGTACGATCGTGCCTTATTAGGAAGGCAACAGACGGGTCTGACATGGATTGGACGAACCACTGAA
TTGCCGCATTGCAGAGATATTGTATTTAAGTGCCTAGCTCGATACATAAACGG
